>Addgene plasmid #40758 | mutpRL-TK 3xUTR | depositor partial sequence | sequence record 69454 | target site
CTAGAGGCATTTCATTATAGCTATGGCATTTCATTATAGCTATGGCATTTCATTATAGCTATGGGCC
