>Addgene plasmid #40758 | mutpRL-TK 3xUTR | addgene partial sequence | sequence record 70938 | EBV-rev 5'-GTGGTTTGTCCAAACTCATC-3'
GAGCGGCCGCTCTAGGGCCCATAGCTATAATGAAATGCCTCTAGAATTATTGTTCATTTTTGAGAACTCG
CTCAACGAACGATTTGATATATTTTCCCATTTCATCAGGTGCATCTTCTTGCGAAAAATGAAGACCTTTT
ACTTTGACAAATTCAGTATTAGGAAACTTCTTGGCACCTTCAACAATAGCATTGGAAAAGAATCCTGGGT
CCGATTCAATAAACATTTTTGGTAAATCATCACTTGCACGTAGATAAGCATTATAATTCCTAACAATTTG
TACAACGTCAGGTTTACCACCTTTTACTAACGGGATTTCACGAGGCCATGATAATGTTGGACGACGAACT
TCACCTTTCTCTTTGAATGGTTCAAGATATGCTGCAAATTCTTCTGGTTCTAACTTTCTCATGATTTTTG
ATGGCAACATGGTTTCCACGAAGAAGTTATTCTCCAAAACCATTTTTTCTCCTTCTTCAGATTTGATCAA
CGCAATATCTTCTTCAATATCAGGCCATTCATCCCATGATTCAATCACATCTACTACACTTTCAGCGTGA
ACTATTGCTTTGATCTTATCTTGATGCTCATAGGAGTAATGAAATGCCAAACAAGCACCCCAATCATGGC
CGACAAAAATGATCTTCTTTGGTAAATTAAGAAGTTCAAACCATGCAGTAAGATATTTGTAATGATCAAG
TAACCTATAAGAACCATTACCAGATTTGCCTGATTTGCCCATACCAATAAGGTCTGGTATAATACACCGC
GCTACTGGCTCAATATGTGGCACAACATGTCGCCATAAATAAGAAGAGGCCGCGTTACCATGTAAAAAAA
TAACAGCATTTTCTGCATGTTTTTCTGAATCATAATAATTAATAAATGAATCAAGAACATTCATTTGTTT
ACATCTGGCCCACCACTGCGGACCAGTTATCATCCGTTTCCTTTGTTCTGGATCATAAACTTTCGAAGTC
AT
