[The description below was written by a language model from this plasmid's Addgene catalogue record.]
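Description:
mutpRL-TK 3xUTR is a Renilla luciferase reporter plasmid for mammalian RNA-silencing assays, built on a modified form of the commercial pRL-TK vector. In the modified backbone, a short linker was inserted at the XbaI site immediately downstream of the luciferase stop codon. This retains XbaI and adds an ApaI site, so that 3′ UTR inserts can be cloned directionally. The plasmid is maintained at high copy in E. coli under ampicillin selection. The record does not include a feature table, so the origin of replication, polyadenylation signal and other backbone elements are not itemised.

The payload is three copies of the CXCR4 small RNA target site, placed between XbaI and ApaI in the 3′ UTR of the Renilla luciferase transcript. Transcription is driven by the TK promoter, a relatively weak constitutive promoter (in pRL-TK, that of herpes simplex virus thymidine kinase). The "mut" designation refers to a three-nucleotide change within the Renilla open reading frame, made by PCR-directed mutagenesis. It introduces mismatches to seed positions 5, 6 and 7 of the siRNA guide strand, presumably to disrupt a fortuitous match in the coding sequence so that silencing reflects only the engineered UTR sites.

The construct is used to measure how efficiently a small silencing RNA represses an mRNA, and how far repression is cooperative when the RNA binds at one versus several sites. This three-site version is presumably compared with reporters carrying other numbers of sites, with luciferase activity as the readout.
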