Addgene plasmid #40758: mutpRL-TK 3xUTR
Purpose: To evaluate the efficacy of silencing and the extent of cooperativity directed by a small silencing RNA bound at one or multiple sites on an mRNA
Depositing lab: Phillip Zamore. Depositing organization: University of Massachusetts, Worcester. Publication: Argonaute protein identity and pairing geometry determine cooperativity in mammalian RNA silencing. Broderick JA, Salomon WE, Ryder SP, Aronin N, Zamore PD. RNA. 2011 Oct;17(10):1858-69. Epub 2011 Aug 30. 10.1261/rna.2778911 PubMed 21878547.
Backbone
  Vector backbone: mutpRL-TK
  Backbone manufacturer: Sharp Lab (http://web.mit.edu/sharplab/RNAi/Cloning.html)
  Modifications to backbone: pRL-TK (Promega) was digested with XbaI, and the following ligated in: ctagattccgagatatcggtaatgggcc This produced a modified vector, still containing an XbaI site, but now also containing an ApaI site, to allow for directional cloning of 3' UTR inserts. Final vector: TAATTctagattccgagatatcggtaatgggccCTAGA
  Vector type: Luciferase
Growth in bacteria
  Bacterial resistance: Ampicillin, 100 μg/mL
  Growth temperature: 37°C
  Growth strain: Top10
  Copy number: High Copy
Gene/Insert
  Gene/Insert name: 3 copies of the CXCR4 small RNA target site
  Mutation: mutated from TAG to CTC at nt 387–389 of the Renilla luciferase open reading frame to generate mismatches with seed positions 5, 6, and 7 of the siRNA guide strand by PCR-directed mutagenesis
  Promoter: TK
  Tag / fusion protein: luciferase (N terminal on backbone)
  Cloning method: Restriction Enzyme; 5′ cloning site XbaI (not destroyed); 3′ cloning site ApaI (not destroyed)
  Sequencing primers: 5′ CCAATGCTATTGTTGAAGGTGCCAAG; 3′ CACTGCATTCTAGTTGTGGTTTGTCC
Terms and licenses: Academic/Nonprofit Terms; Industry Terms: Not Available to Industry
How to cite: mutpRL-TK 3xUTR was a gift from Phillip Zamore (Addgene plasmid # 40758 ; http://n2t.net/addgene:40758 ; RRID:Addgene_40758)
